>Addgene plasmid #212734 | YIp128-ADH-CUbo-mCherry-VSV | addgene full sequence | sequence record 420099 | Addgene NGS Result
TCTTCCGCTTCCTCGCTCACTGACTCGCTGCGCTCGGTCGTTCGGCTGCGGCGAGCGGTATCAGCTCACT
CAAAGGCGGTAATACGGTTATCCACAGAATCAGGGGATAACGCAGGAAAGAACATGTGAGCAAAAGGCCA
GCAAAAGGCCAGGAACCGTAAAAAGGCCGCGTTGCTGGCGTTTTTCCATAGGCTCCGCCCCCCTGACGAG
CATCACAAAAATCGACGCTCAAGTCAGAGGTGGCGAAACCCGACAGGACTATAAAGATACCAGGCGTTTC
CCCCTGGAAGCTCCCTCGTGCGCTCTCCTGTTCCGACCCTGCCGCTTACCGGATACCTGTCCGCCTTTCT
CCCTTCGGGAAGCGTGGCGCTTTCTCATAGCTCACGCTGTAGGTATCTCAGTTCGGTGTAGGTCGTTCGC
TCCAAGCTGGGCTGTGTGCACGAACCCCCCGTTCAGCCCGACCGCTGCGCCTTATCCGGTAACTATCGTC
TTGAGTCCAACCCGGTAAGACACGACTTATCGCCACTGGCAGCAGCCACTGGTAACAGGATTAGCAGAGC
GAGGTATGTAGGCGGTGCTACAGAGTTCTTGAAGTGGTGGCCTAACTACGGCTACACTAGAAGAACAGTA
TTTGGTATCTGCGCTCTGCTGAAGCCAGTTACCTTCGGAAAAAGAGTTGGTAGCTCTTGATCCGGCAAAC
AAACCACCGCTGGTAGCGGTGGTTTTTTTGTTTGCAAGCAGCAGATTACGCGCAGAAAAAAAGGATCTCA
AGAAGATCCTTTGATCTTTTCTACGGGGTCTGACGCTCAGTGGAACGAAAACTCACGTTAAGGGATTTTG
GTCATGAGATTATCAAAAAGGATCTTCACCTAGATCCTTTTAAATTAAAAATGAAGTTTTAAATCAATCT
AAAGTATATATGAGTAAACTTGGTCTGACAGTTACCAATGCTTAATCAGTGAGGCACCTATCTCAGCGAT
CTGTCTATTTCGTTCATCCATAGTTGCCTGACTCCCCGTCGTGTAGATAACTACGATACGGGAGGGCTTA
CCATCTGGCCCCAGTGCTGCAATGATACCGCGAGACCCACGCTCACCGGCTCCAGATTTATCAGCAATAA
ACCAGCCAGCCGGAAGGGCCGAGCGCAGAAGTGGTCCTGCAACTTTATCCGCCTCCATCCAGTCTATTAA
TTGTTGCCGGGAAGCTAGAGTAAGTAGTTCGCCAGTTAATAGTTTGCGCAACGTTGTTGCCATTGCTACA
GGCATCGTGGTGTCACGCTCGTCGTTTGGTATGGCTTCATTCAGCTCCGGTTCCCAACGATCAAGGCGAG
TTACATGATCCCCCATGTTGTGCAAAAAAGCGGTTAGCTCCTTCGGTCCTCCGATCGTTGTCAGAAGTAA
GTTGGCCGCAGTGTTATCACTCATGGTTATGGCAGCACTGCATAATTCTCTTACTGTCATGCCATCCGTA
AGATGCTTTTCTGTGACTGGTGAGTACTCAACCAAGTCATTCTGAGAATAGTGTATGCGGCGACCGAGTT
GCTCTTGCCCGGCGTCAATACGGGATAATACCGCGCCACATAGCAGAACTTTAAAAGTGCTCATCATTGG
AAAACGTTCTTCGGGGCGAAAACTCTCAAGGATCTTACCGCTGTTGAGATCCAGTTCGATGTAACCCACT
CGTGCACCCAACTGATCTTCAGCATCTTTTACTTTCACCAGCGTTTCTGGGTGAGCAAAAACAGGAAGGC
AAAATGCCGCAAAAAAGGGAATAAGGGCGACACGGAAATGTTGAATACTCATACTCTTCCTTTTTCAATA
TTATTGAAGCATTTATCAGGGTTATTGTCTCATGAGCGGATACATATTTGAATGTATTTAGAAAAATAAA
CAAATAGGGGTTCCGCGCACATTTCCCCGAAAAGTGCCACCTGACGTCTAAGAAACCATTATTATCATGA
CATTAACCTATAAAAATAGGCGTATCACGAGGCCAACTGTGGGAATACTCAGGTATCGTAAGATGCAAGA
GTTCGAATCTCTTAGCAACCATTATTTTTTTCCTCAACATAACGAGAACACACAGGGGCGCTATCGCACA
GAATCAAATTCGATGACTGGAAATTTTTTGTTAATTTCAGAGGTCGCCTGACGCATATACCTTTTTCAAC
TGAAAAATTGGGAGAAAAAGGAAAGGTGAGAGCGCCGGAACCGGCTTTTCATATAGAATAGAGAAGCGTT
CATGACTAAATGCTTGCATCACAATACTTGAAGTTGACAATATTATTTAAGGACCTATTGTTTTTTCCAA
TAGGTGGTTAGCAATCGTCTTACTTTCTAACTTTTCTTACCTTTTACATTTCAGCAATATATATATATAT
TTCAAGGATATACCATTCTAATGTCTGCCCCTAAGAAGATCGTCGTTTTGCCAGGTGACCACGTTGGTCA
AGAAATCACAGCCGAAGCCATTAAGGTTCTTAAAGCTATTTCTGATGTTCGTTCCAATGTCAAGTTCGAT
TTCGAAAATCATTTAATTGGTGGTGCTGCTATCGATGCTACAGGTGTTCCACTTCCAGATGAGGCGCTGG
AAGCCTCCAAGAAGGCTGATGCCGTTTTGTTAGGTGCTGTGGGTGGTCCTAAATGGGGTACAGGTAGTGT
TAGACCTGAACAAGGTTTACTAAAAATCCGTAAAGAACTTCAATTGTACGCCAACTTAAGACCATGTAAC
TTTGCATCCGACTCTCTTTTAGACTTATCTCCAATCAAGCCACAATTTGCTAAAGGTACTGACTTCGTTG
TTGTCAGAGAATTAGTGGGAGGTATTTACTTTGGTAAGAGAAAGGAAGACGATGGTGATGGTGTCGCTTG
GGATAGTGAACAATACACCGTTCCAGAAGTGCAAAGAATCACAAGAATGGCCGCTTTCATGGCCCTACAA
CATGAGCCACCATTGCCTATTTGGTCCTTGGATAAAGCTAATGTTTTGGCCTCTTCAAGATTATGGAGAA
AAACTGTGGAGGAAACCATCAAGAACGAATTTCCTACATTGAAGGTTCAACATCAATTGATTGATTCTGC
CGCCATGATCCTAGTTAAGAACCCAACCCACCTAAATGGTATTATAATCACCAGCAACATGTTTGGTGAT
ATCATCTCCGATGAAGCCTCCGTTATCCCAGGTTCCTTGGGTTTGTTGCCATCTGCGTCCTTGGCCTCTT
TGCCAGACAAGAACACCGCATTTGGTTTGTACGAACCATGCCACGGTTCTGCTCCAGATTTGCCAAAGAA
TAAGGTCAACCCTATCGCCACTATCTTGTCTGCTGCAATGATGTTGAAATTGTCATTGAACTTGCCTGAA
GAAGGTAAGGCCATTGAAGATGCAGTTAAAAAGGTTTTGGATGCAGGTATCAGAACTGGTGATTTAGGTG
GTTCCAACAGTACCACCGAAGTCGGTGATGCTGTCGCCGAAGAAGTTAAGAAAATCCTTGCTTAAAAAGA
TTCTCTTTTTTTATGATATTTGTACATAAACTTTATAAATGAAATTCATAATAGAAACGACACGAAATTA
CAAAATGGAATATGTTCATAGGGTAGGCCCTTTCGTCTCGCGCGTTTCGGTGATGACGGTGAAAACCTCT
GACACATGCAGCTCCCGGAGACGGTCACAGCTTGTCTGTAAGCGGATGCCGGGAGCAGACAAGCCCGTCA
GGGCGCGTCAGCGGGTGTTGGCGGGTGTCGGGGCTGGCTTAACTATGCGGCATCAGAGCAGATTGTACTG
AGAGTGCACCATATGCGGTGTGAAATACCGCACAGATGCGTAAGGAGAAAATACCGCATCAGGCGCCATT
CGCCATTCAGGCTGCGCAACTGTTGGGAAGGGCGATCGGTGCGGGCCTCTTCGCTATTACGCCAGCTGGC
GAAAGGGGGATGTGCTGCAAGGCGATTAAGTTGGGTAACGCCAGGGTTTTCCCAGTCACGACGTTGTAAA
ACGACGGCCAGTGAATTCCTTTTGTTGTTTCCGGGTGTACAATATGGACTTCCTCTTTTCTGGCAACCAA
ACCCATACATCGGGATTCCTATAATACCTTCGTTGGTCTCCCTAACATGTAGGTGGCGGAGGGGAGATAT
ACAATAGAACAGATACCAGACAAGACATAATGGGCTAAACAAGACTACACCAATTACACTGCCTCATTGA
TGGTGGTACATAACGAACTAATACTGTAGCCCTAGACTTGATAGCCATCATCATATCGAAGTTTCACTAC
CCTTTTTCCATTTGCCATCTATTGAAGTAATAATAGGCGCATGCAACTTCTTTTCTTTTTTTTTCTTTTC
TCTCTCCCCCGTTGTTGTCTCACCATATCCGCAATGACAAAAAAATGATGGAAGACACTAAAGGAAAAAA
TTAACGACAAAGACAGCACCAACAGATGTCGTTGTTCCAGAGCTGATGAGGGGTATCTCGAAGCACACGA
AACTTTTTCCTTCCTTCATTCACGCACACTACTCTCTAATGAGCAACGGTATACGGCCTTCCTTCCAGTT
ACTTGAATTTGAAATAAAAAAAAGTTTGCTGTCTTGCTATCAAGTATAAATAGACCTGCAATTATTAATC
TTTTGTTTCCTCGTCATTGTTCTCGTTCCCTTTCTTCCTTGTTTCTTTTTCTGCACAATATTTCAAGCTA
TACCAAGCATACAATCAACTCCGGAGCATGGGTGTTCAAGTTGAAACCATCTCTCCAGGTGACGGTAGAA
CCTTCCCAAAGAGAGGTCAAACCTGTGTTGTTCACTACACCGGTATGTTGGAAGACGGTAAGAAGTTCGA
CTCTTCTAGAGACAGAAACAAGCCATTCAAGTTCATGTTGGGTAAGCAAGAAGTTATCAGAGGTTGGGAA
GAAGGTGTTGCTCAAATGTCTGTTGGTCAAAGAGCTAAGTTGACCATCTCTCCAGACTACGCTTACGGTG
CTACCGGTCACCCAGGTATTATCCCACCACACGCTACCTTGGTTTTCGACGTTGAATTGTTGAAGTTGGA
AGGGTCGACCGGTATCCCACCAGACCAACAAAGATTGATCTTCGCTGGTAAGCAATTGGAAGACGGTAGA
ACCTTGTCTGACTACAACATCCAAAAGGAATCTACCTTGCACTTGGTTTTGAGATTGAGAGGTGTTTTAA
TTAACATGGTGAGCAAGGGCGAGGAGGATAACATGGCCATCATCAAGGAGTTCATGCGCTTCAAGGTGCA
CATGGAGGGCTCCGTGAACGGCCACGAGTTCGAGATCGAGGGCGAGGGCGAGGGCCGCCCCTACGAGGGC
ACCCAGACCGCCAAGCTGAAGGTGACCAAGGGTGGCCCCCTGCCCTTCGCCTGGGACATCCTGTCCCCTC
AGTTCATGTACGGCTCCAAGGCCTACGTGAAGCACCCCGCCGACATCCCCGACTACTTGAAGCTGTCCTT
CCCCGAGGGCTTCAAGTGGGAGCGCGTGATGAACTTCGAGGACGGCGGCGTGGTGACCGTGACCCAGGAC
TCCTCCCTGCAGGACGGCGAGTTCATCTACAAGGTGAAGCTGCGCGGCACCAACTTCCCCTCCGACGGCC
CCGTAATGCAGAAGAAGACCATGGGCTGGGAGGCCTCCTCCGAGCGGATGTACCCCGAGGACGGCGCCCT
GAAGGGCGAGATCAAGCAGAGGCTGAAGCTGAAGGACGGCGGCCACTACGACGCTGAGGTCAAGACCACC
TACAAGGCCAAGAAGCCCGTGCAGCTGCCCGGCGCCTACAACGTCAACATCAAGTTGGACATCACCTCCC
ACAACGAGGACTACACCATCGTGGAACAGTACGAACGCGCCGAGGGCCGCCACTCCACCGGCGGCATGGA
CGAGCTGTACAAATTAATTAATTATACTGACATAGAAATGAACAGATTGGGAAAGTAGGGCCCTAGCGGC
CTGCAGCCAAGCTAATTCCGGGCGAATTTCTTATGATTTATGATTTTTATTATTAAATAAGTTATAAAAA
AAATAAGTGTATACAAATTTTAAAGTGACTCTTAGGTTTTAAAACGAAAATTCTTATTCTTGAGTAACTC
TTTCCTGTAGGTCAGGTTGCTTTCTCAGGTATAGCATGAGGTCGCTCTTATTGACCACACCTCTACCGGC
ATGCAAGCTTGGCGTAATCATGGTCATAGCTGTTTCCTGTGTGAAATTGTTATCCGCTCACAATTCCACA
CAACATACGAGCCGGAAGCATAAAGTGTAAAGCCTGGGGTGCCTAATGAGTGAGCTAACTCACATTAATT
GCGTTGCGCTCACTGCCCGCTTTCCAGTCGGGAAACCTGTCGTGCCAGCTGCATTAATGAATCGGCCAAC
GCGCGGGGAGAGGCGGTTTGCGTATTGGGCGC
Features (pLannotate 1.2.2; 17 found; start..end, strand, type, name):
    183..771     -  rep_origin     ori: high-copy-number ColE1/pMB1/pBR322/pUC origin of replication
    942..1802    -  CDS            AmpR: β-lactamase; bla; confers resistance to ampicillin, carbenicillin, and related antibiotics
   1803..1907    -  promoter       AmpR promoter: bla
   1995..2400    +  promoter       LEU2 promoter: S. cerevisiae LEU2
   2401..3492    +  CDS            LEU2: LEU3_YEAST - Experimental evidence at protein level: Swiss-Prot protein existence level 1. Catalyzes the oxidation of 3-carboxy-2-hydroxy-4- methylpentanoate (3-isopropylmalate) to 3-carboxy-4-methyl-2- oxopentanoate. The product decarboxylates to 4-methyl-2 oxopentanoate. From Saccharomyces cerevisiae (strain ATCC 204508 / S288c) (Baker's yeast).
   3607..3642    +  CDS            rop (fragment): Rop protein, which maintains plasmids at low copy number; rop
   3744..3843    +  misc_feature   bom (fragment): basis of mobility region from pBR322
   3849..4006    -  CDS            lacZα (fragment): LacZα fragment of β-galactosidase; lacZ fragment
   4314..4710    +  promoter       ADH1 promoter: S. cerevisiae ADH1; promoter for alcohol dehydrogenase 1
   4718..5041    +  CDS            FKBP1A: FKB1A_HUMAN - Also known as FKBP1, FKBP12. Experimental evidence at protein level: Swiss-Prot protein existence level 1. Keeps in an inactive conformation TGFBR1, the TGF-beta type I serine/threonine kinase receptor, preventing TGF-beta receptor activation in absence of ligand. Recruits SMAD7 to ACVR1B which prevents the association of SMAD2 and SMAD3 with the activin receptor complex, thereby blocking the activin signal. May modulate the RYR1 calcium channel activity. PPIases accelerate the folding of proteins. It catalyzes the cis-trans isomerization of proline imidic peptide bonds in oligop
   5033..5170    +  CDS            UBIQ_LUMTE (fragment): Experimental evidence at protein level: Swiss-Prot protein existence level 1. Ubiquitin exists either covalently attached to another protein, or free (unanchored). When covalently bound, it is conjugated to target proteins via an isopeptide bond either as a monomer (monoubiquitin), a polymer linked via different Lys residues of the ubiquitin (polyubiquitin chains) or a linear polymer linked via the initiator Met of the ubiquitin (linear polyubiquitin chains). Polyubiquitin chains, when attached to a target protein, have different functions depending on the Lys residue of the ubiquitin that is
   5186..5893    +  CDS            mCherry: mCherry is a basic (constitutively fluorescent) red fluorescent protein published in 2004, derived from Discosoma sp.. It is reported to be a very rapidly-maturing monomer with low acid sensitivity.
   5972..6159    +  terminator     ADH1 terminator: S. cerevisiae ADH1; transcription terminator for the S. cerevisiae alcohol dehydrogenase 1 (ADH1) gene
   6207..6223    -  protein_bind   lac operator: The lac repressor binds to the lac operator to inhibit transcription in E. coli. This inhibition can be relieved by adding lactose or isopropyl-β-D-thiogalactopyranoside (IPTG). lac repressor encoded by lacI
   6231..6261    -  promoter       lac promoter: promoter for the E. coli lac operon
   6276..6297    -  protein_bind   CAP binding site: CAP binding activates transcription in the presence of cAMP. E. coli catabolite activator protein
   6310..6402    -  CDS            lacI (fragment): lac repressor; lacI; The lac repressor binds to the lac operator to inhibit transcription in E. coli. This inhibition can be relieved by adding lactose or isopropyl-β-D-thiogalactopyranoside (IPTG).
