[The description below was written by a language model from this plasmid's Addgene catalogue record and pLannotate feature annotations shown in this document.]
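Description:
YIp128-ADH-CUbo-mCherry-VSV is a 6.4 kb yeast integrative expression plasmid built on YIplac128 for constitutive production of a CUbo-mCherry-VSV fusion protein in budding yeast. In E. coli it is maintained as a high-copy plasmid through a ColE1/pUC-type origin and selected with ampicillin via the β-lactamase gene. The feature table shows no yeast replication origin or centromere, consistent with an integrative vector that must recombine into the genome to be stably inherited. Transformants are selected by leucine prototrophy through the LEU2 gene, which is carried with its own promoter. Fragments of lacZα, the lac promoter/operator, lacI, rop and bom are backbone remnants flanking the cloning region.

The expression cassette is driven by the S. cerevisiae ADH1 promoter and closed by the ADH1 terminator. The annotated open reading frame begins with human FKBP12 (FKBP1A), followed directly by a partial ubiquitin fragment; together these appear to correspond to the insert called CUbo, which the depositor notes is codon-optimized for yeast. mCherry follows as a C-terminal red fluorescent fusion. The catalogue also lists a VSV epitope tag, presumably in the unannotated stretch between mCherry and the terminator, although the feature table does not mark it.

The associated publication describes "Ubiquiton", an inducible, linkage-specific polyubiquitylation tool. The FKBP domain, a standard rapamycin-dependent dimerization module, plausibly provides the inducible element, and the mCherry-VSV portion acts as a model substrate that can be followed by fluorescence or immunodetection. The record does not spell out the mechanism or name the partner components.
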