Addgene plasmid #212734: YIp128-ADH-CUbo-mCherry-VSV
Purpose: Consitutive expression of CUbo-mCherry-VSV in budding yeast
Depositing lab: Helle Ulrich. Depositing organization: Institut fuer Molekulare Biologie (IMB Mainz). Publication: Ubiquiton-An inducible, linkage-specific polyubiquitylation tool. Renz C, Asimaki E, Meister C, Albanese V, Petriukov K, Krapoth NC, Wegmann S, Wollscheid HP, Wong RP, Fulzele A, Chen JX, Leon S, Ulrich HD. Mol Cell. 2024 Jan 18;84(2):386-400.e11. doi: 10.1016/j.molcel.2023.11.016. Epub 2023 Dec 15. PubMed 38103558.
Backbone
  Vector backbone: YIplac128
  Vector type: Yeast Expression ; integrative vector
  Selectable markers: LEU2
Growth in bacteria
  Bacterial resistance: Ampicillin, 100 μg/mL
  Growth temperature: 37°C
  Growth strain: Top10
  Copy number: High Copy
Gene/Insert
  Gene/Insert name: CUbo
  Species: H. sapiens (human), S. cerevisiae (budding yeast)
  Promoter: ADH1
  Tag / fusion protein: mCherry-VSV (C terminal on insert)
  Cloning method: Restriction Enzyme; 5′ cloning site unknown (unknown if destroyed)
Terms and licenses: Academic/Nonprofit Terms; Industry Terms: Not Available to Industry
Depositor comments: pHU5244; codon-optimized CUbo for budding yeast
How to cite: YIp128-ADH-CUbo-mCherry-VSV was a gift from Helle Ulrich (Addgene plasmid # 212734 ; http://n2t.net/addgene:212734 ; RRID:Addgene_212734)
